Addgene plasmid #234684: p362_DG
Purpose: (Empty Backbone) Golden gate domesticated pET28b with His6-3C-3XFLAG-SUMO and Thrombin-Opsin
Depositing lab: Matthew Wohlever. Depositing organization: University of Pittsburgh (University, School of Medicine, and Cancer Institute). Publication: A suite of pre-assembled, pET28b-based Golden Gate vectors for efficient protein engineering and expression. Gaur D, Wohlever ML. Protein Sci. 2025 Apr;34(4):e70106. doi: 10.1002/pro.70106. PubMed 40130802.
Backbone
  Vector backbone: pET28b
  Vector type: Bacterial Expression
  Tag / fusion protein: His6-3C-3XFLAG-SUMO (N terminal on backbone); Thrombin-Opsin (C terminal on backbone)
Growth in bacteria
  Bacterial resistance: Kanamycin, 50 μg/mL
  Growth temperature: 37°C
  Growth strain: DH5alpha
  Copy number: Low Copy
Gene/Insert
  Gene/Insert name: None
  Mutation: No
  Tag / fusion protein: His6-3C-3XFLAG-SUMO (N terminal on backbone); Thrombin-Opsin (C terminal on backbone)
Terms and licenses: Academic/Nonprofit Terms; Industry Terms: Not Available to Industry
Depositor comments: The construct features an N-terminal His6 tag followed by a 3C protease cleavage site, a 3_ FLAG tag, and a SUMO tag. The C-terminus includes a Thrombin cleavage site followed by an Opsin tag. BsaI recognition sites flank mScarlet3 to enable easy visualization of successful cloning through loss of red color. 5' Cloning Site: BsaI (destroyed), 3' Cloning Site: BsaI (destroyed).
How to cite: p362_DG was a gift from Matthew Wohlever (Addgene plasmid # 234684 ; http://n2t.net/addgene:234684 ; RRID:Addgene_234684)
