[The description below was written by a language model from this plasmid's Addgene catalogue record and pLannotate feature annotations shown in this document.]
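Description:
p362_DG is an empty bacterial expression backbone derived from pET28b that has been "domesticated" for Golden Gate assembly, meaning it is arranged so that BsaI can be used as the cloning enzyme. It is one of a set of pre-assembled tag vectors for protein engineering and expression in E. coli. The plasmid replicates from a ColE1/pBR322-type origin accompanied by the bom region and the rop gene, consistent with its listing as low copy. It also carries an f1 origin and is selected with kanamycin through an aminoglycoside phosphotransferase (KanR) gene.

Expression follows the standard pET arrangement. A T7 promoter is followed by a lac operator and the T7 gene 10 ribosome binding site, and a T7 terminator closes the unit. A plasmid-borne lacI gene keeps the promoter repressed until IPTG is added, in a host that supplies T7 RNA polymerase. The N-terminal module encodes a His6 tag, a 3C protease cleavage site, a 3xFLAG epitope and a yeast SMT3-derived SUMO tag. The C-terminal module encodes a thrombin cleavage site followed by an opsin tag. The automated annotation detects the thrombin site but not the opsin tag, and it also flags a short His-tag fragment just before the terminator.

Between the two modules sits a reverse-oriented dropout cassette, annotated as mScarlet and described by the depositor as mScarlet3. It is driven by its own lac promoter with a CAP binding site and is flanked by BsaI sites. Golden Gate insertion of a coding sequence replaces this cassette and destroys the BsaI sites, so correct clones are recognised by loss of red colony colour. The product is a protein with affinity, epitope and solubility tags that can be removed by protease cleavage. No gene of interest is present in the deposited plasmid.
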