Features (pLannotate 1.2.2; 26 found; start..end, strand, type, name):
      1..589     +  rep_origin     ori: high-copy-number ColE1/pMB1/pBR322/pUC origin of replication
    775..914     -  misc_feature   bom: basis of mobility region from pBR322
   1016..1207    -  CDS            rop: Rop protein, which maintains plasmids at low copy number; rop
   1224..1604    +  CDS            YPB1_ECOLX: Protein predicted: Swiss-Prot protein existence level 4. From Escherichia coli.
   1676..1967    -  CDS            TcR (fragment): tetracycline efflux protein; tet; confers resistance to tetracycline
   1982..2003    -  protein_bind   CAP binding site: CAP binding activates transcription in the presence of cAMP. E. coli catabolite activator protein
   2016..3098    -  CDS            lacI: lac repressor; lacI; The lac repressor binds to the lac operator to inhibit transcription in E. coli. This inhibition can be relieved by adding lactose or isopropyl-β-D-thiogalactopyranoside (IPTG).
   3099..3176    -  promoter       lacI promoter: lacI
   3184..3463    -  CDS            TcR (fragment): tetracycline efflux protein; tet; confers resistance to tetracycline
   3485..3503    +  promoter       T7 promoter: promoter for bacteriophage T7 RNA polymerase
   3504..3528    +  protein_bind   lac operator: The lac repressor binds to the lac operator to inhibit transcription in E. coli. This inhibition can be relieved by adding lactose or isopropyl-β-D-thiogalactopyranoside (IPTG). lac repressor encoded by lacI
   3543..3565    +  RBS            RBS: efficient ribosome binding site from bacteriophage T7 gene 10 (Olins and Rangwala, 1989)
   3584..3600    +  CDS            capTEV™ (fragment): composite tag for in vivo biotinylation, TEV protease cleavage, and 6xHis tagging
   3673..3690    +  CDS            5xFLAG (fragment): five tandem FLAG® epitope tags
   3749..4039    +  CDS            SUMO: cleavable ubiquitin-like protein tag; S. cerevisiae SMT3 (truncated)
   4125..4787    -  CDS            mScarlet: mScarlet is a basic (constitutively fluorescent) red fluorescent protein published in 2016, derived from synthetic construct. It has moderate acid sensitivity.
   4834..4863    -  promoter       lac promoter: promoter for the E. coli lac operon
   4878..4899    -  protein_bind   CAP binding site: CAP binding activates transcription in the presence of cAMP. E. coli catabolite activator protein
   4912..5001    -  CDS            lacI (fragment): lac repressor; lacI; The lac repressor binds to the lac operator to inhibit transcription in E. coli. This inhibition can be relieved by adding lactose or isopropyl-β-D-thiogalactopyranoside (IPTG).
   5022..5039    +  CDS            thrombin site: thrombin recognition and cleavage site
   5089..5106    +  CDS            9xHis (fragment): 9xHis affinity tag
   5116..5165    +  CDS            SET1 (fragment): solubility-enhancement tag derived from T7 phage gene 10B
   5173..5220    +  terminator     T7 terminator: transcription terminator for bacteriophage T7 RNA polymerase
   5257..5685    +  rep_origin     f1 ori (sequence partly withheld): f1 bacteriophage origin of replication; arrow indicates direction of (+) strand synthesis
   5738..5795    +  promoter       AmpR promoter (fragment): bla
   5804..6619    -  CDS            KanR: aminoglycoside phosphotransferase; aph(3')-Ia; confers resistance to kanamycin in bacteria or G418 (Geneticin®) in eukaryotes
>Addgene plasmid #234684 | p362_DG | addgene full sequence | sequence record 471252 | Addgene NGS Result
TTGAGATCCTTTTTTTCTGCGCGTAATCTGCTGCTTGCAAACAAAAAAACCACCGCTACCAGCGGTGGTT
TGTTTGCCGGATCAAGAGCTACCAACTCTTTTTCCGAAGGTAACTGGCTTCAGCAGAGCGCAGATACCAA
ATACTGTYCTTCTAGTGTAGCCGTAGTTAGGCCACCACTTCAAGAACTCTGTAGCACCGCCTACATACCT
CGCTCTGCTAATCCTGTTACCAGTGGCTGCTGCCAGTGGCGATAAGTCGTGTCTTACCGGGTTGGACTCA
AGACGATAGTTACCGGATAAGGCGCAGCGGTCGGGCTGAACGGGGGGTTCGTGCACACAGCCCAGCTTGG
AGCGAACGACCTACACCGAACTGAGATACCTACAGCGTGAGCTATGAGAAAGCGCCACGCTTCCCGAAGG
GAGAAAGGCGGACAGGTATCCGGTAAGCGGCAGGGTCGGAACAGGAGAGCGCACGAGGGAGCTTCCAGGG
GGAAACGCCTGGTATCTTTATAGTCCTGTCGGGTTTCGCCACCTCTGACTTGAGCGTCGATTTTTGTGAT
GCTCGTCAGGGGGGCGGAGCCTATGGAAAAACGCCAGCAACGCGGCCTTTTTACGGTTCCTGGCCTTTTG
CTGGCCTTTTGCTCACATGTTCTTTCCTGCGTTATCCCCTGATTCTGTGGATAACCGTATTACCGCCTTT
GAGTGAGCTGATACCGCTCGCCGCAGCCGAACGACCGAGCGCAGCGAGTCAGTGAGCGAGGAAGCGGAAG
AGCGCCTGATGCGGTATTTTCTCCTTACGCATCTGTGCGGTATTTCACACCGCAATGGTGCACTCTCAGT
ACAATCTGCTCTGATGCCGCATAGTTAAGCCAGTATACACTCCGCTATCGCTACGTGACTGGGTCATGGC
TGCGCCCCGACACCCGCCAACACCCGCTGACGCGCCCTGACGGGCTTGTCTGCTCCCGGCATCCGCTTAC
AGACAAGCTGTGACCGTCTCCGGGAGCTGCATGTGTCAGAGGTTTTCACCGTCATCACCGAAACGCGCGA
GGCAGCTGCGGTAAAGCTCATCAGCGTGGTCGTGAAGCGATTCACAGATGTCTGCCTGTTCATCCGCGTC
CAGCTCGTTGAGTTTCTCCAGAAGCGTTAATGTCTGGCTTCTGATAAAGCGGGCCATGTTAAGGGCGGTT
TTTTCCTGTTTGGTCACTGATGCCTCCGTGTAAGGGGGATTTCTGTTCATGGGGGTAATGATACCGATGA
AACGAGAGAGGATGCTCACGATACGGGTTACTGATGATGAACATGCCCGGTTACTGGAACGTTGTGAGGG
TAAACAACTGGCGGTATGGATGCGGCGGGACCAGAGAAAAATCACTCAGGGTCAATGCCAGCGCTTCGTT
AATACAGATGTAGGTGTTCCACAGGGTAGCCAGCAGCATCCTGCGATGCAGATCCGGAACATAATGGTGC
AGGGCGCTGACTTCCGCGTTTCCAGACTTTACGAAACACGGAAACCGAAGACCATTCATGTTGTTGCTCA
GGTCGCAGACGTTTTGCAGCAGCAGTCGCTTCACGTTCGCTCGCGTATCGGTGATTCATTCTGCTAACCA
GTAAGGCAACCCCGCCAGCCTAGCCGGGTCCTCAACGACAGGAGCACGATCATGCGCACCCGTGGGGCCG
CCATGCCGGCGATAATGGCCTGCTTCTCGCCGAAACGTTTGGTGGCGGGACCAGTGACGAAGGCTTGAGC
GAGGGCGTGCAAGATTCCGAATACCGCAAGCGACAGGCCGATCATCGTCGCGCTCCAGCGAAAGCGGTCC
TCGCCGAAAATGACCCAGAGCGCTGCCGGCACCTGTCCTACGAGTTGCATGATAAAGAAGACAGTCATAA
GTGCGGCGACGATAGTCATGCCCCGCGCCCACCGGAAGGAGCTGACTGGGTTGAAGGCTCTCAAGGGCAT
CGGTCGAGATCCCGGTGCCTAATGAGTGAGCTAACTTACATTAATTGCGTTGCGCTCACTGCCCGCTTTC
CAGTCGGGAAACCTGTCGTGCCAGCTGCATTAATGAATCGGCCAACGCGCGGGGAGAGGCGGTTTGCGTA
TTGGGCGCCAGGGTGGTTTTTCTTTTCACCAGTGAGACGGGCAACAGCTGATTGCCCTTCACCGCCTGGC
CCTGAGAGAGTTGCAGCAAGCGGTCCACGCTGGTTTGCCCCAGCAGGCGAAAATCCTGTTTGATGGTGGT
TAACGGCGGGATATAACATGAGCTGTCTTCGGTATCGTCGTATCCCACTACCGAGATATCCGCACCAACG
CGCAGCCCGGACTCGGTAATGGCGCGCATTGCGCCCAGCGCCATCTGATCGTTGGCAACCAGCATCGCAG
TGGGAACGATGCCCTCATTCAGCATTTGCATGGTTTGTTGAAAACCGGACATGGCACTCCAGTCGCCTTC
CCGTTCCGCTATCGGCTGAATTTGATTGCGAGTGAGATATTTATGCCAGCCAGCCAGACGCAGACGCGCC
GAGACAGAACTTAATGGGCCCGCTAACAGCGCGATTTGCTGGTGACCCAATGCGACCAGATGCTCCACGC
CCAGTCGCGTACCGTCTTCATGGGAGAAAATAATACTGTTGATGGGTGTCTGGTCAGAGACATCAAGAAA
TAACGCCGGAACATTAGTGCAGGCAGCTTCCACAGCAATGGCATCCTGGTCATCCAGCGGATAGTTAATG
ATCAGCCCACTGACGCGTTGCGCGAGAAGATTGTGCACCGCCGCTTTACAGGCTTCGACGCCGCTTCGTT
CTACCATCGACACCACCACGCTGGCACCCAGTTGATCGGCGCGAGATTTAATCGCCGCGACAATTTGCGA
CGGCGCGTGCAGGGCCAGACTGGAGGTGGCAACGCCAATCAGCAACGACTGTTTGCCCGCCAGTTGTTGT
GCCACGCGGTTGGGAATGTAATTCAGCTCCGCCATCGCCGCTTCCACTTTTTCCCGCGTTTTCGCAGAAA
CGTGGCTGGCCTGGTTCACCACGCGGGAAACGGTCTGATAAGAGACACCGGCATACTCTGCGACATCGTA
TAACGTTACTGGTTTCACATTCACCACCCTGAATTGACTCTCTTCCGGGCGCTATCATGCCATACCGCGA
AAGGTTTTGCGCCATTCGATGGTGTCCGGGATCTCGACGCTCTCCCTTATGCGACTCCTGCATTAGGAAG
CAGCCCAGTAGTAGGTTGAGGCCGTTGAGCACCGCCGCCGCAAGGAATGGTGCATGCAAGGAGATGGCGC
CCAACAGTCCCCCGGCCACGGGGCCTGCCACCATACCCACGCCGAAACAAGCGCTCATGAGCCCGAAGTG
GCGAGCCCGATCTTCCCCATCGGTGATGTCGGCGATATAGGCGCCAGCAACCGCACCTGTGGCGCCGGTG
ATGCCGGCCACGATGCGTCCGGCGTAGAGGATCGAGATCTCGATCCCGCGAAATTAATACGACTCACTAT
AGGGGAATTGTGAGCGGATAACAATTCCCCTCTAGAAATAATTTTGTTTAACTTTAAGAAGGAGATATAC
CATGGGCAGCAGCCATCATCATCATCATCACAGCAGCGGCCTGGAAGTGCTCTTCCAGGGCCCGCACATG
GGCAGCAGCGATTACAAAGACGACGACGACAAGGACTACAAGGACGACGACGATAAAGACTATAAAGACG
ACGACGACAAAGGTGGAAGTGGCGGATCTGGTAGTGGTTCGGACTCAGAAGTCAATCAAGAAGCTAAGCC
AGAGGTCAAGCCAGAAGTCAAGCCTGAGACTCACATCAATTTAAAGGTGTCCGATGGATCTTCAGAGATC
TTCTTCAAGATCAAAAAGACCACTCCTTTAAGAAGGCTGATGGAAGCGTTCGCTAAAAGACAGGGTAAGG
AAATGGACTCCTTAAGATTCTTGTACGACGGTATTAGAATTCAAGCTGATCAGACCCCTGAAGATTTGGA
CATGGAGGATAACGATATTATTGAGGCTCACAGAGAACAGATTGGTGGTGGAAGCGGAAGCGGTCATATG
AGAGACCGCCTGGCTCTAGTAGCGATCTACACTAGCACTATCAGCGTTATTAGCTGCCGCCGCTGCCGCC
GGTGCTATGGCGCGCCACGCTGCGTTCATACTGTTCCACCACGGTATAATCTTCGTTATGGCTCGTAATA
TCCAGTTTGCGATCAATGTTAAACGCGCCCGGCATCTGCACCGGTTTTTTCGCGCGATAGGTGGTTTTAA
AATCCGCCAGATAGCGGCCGCCATCTTTCAGGCGCAGCGCCATTTTAATATCGCCTTTCAGCACCACATC
TTCCGGATACAGGCGTTCGGTGCTCGCTTCCCAGCCCATCGTTTTTTTCTGCATCACCGGGCCATCCGGC
GGAAAGTTGGTGCCGCGCAGTTTCACTTTATAAATCAGGGTGCCATCTTCCAGGCTCGTATCTTGCGCCA
CGCTCACCGCGCCGCCATCTTCAAAGTTCATCACGCGTTCCCATTTAAAGCCTTCCGGAAAGCTCTGTTT
CCAATAATCCGGAATATCCGCCGGATGTTTGGTAAACGCGCGGCTGCCATACATAAACTGCGGGCTCAGA
ATATCCCAGCTAAACGGCAGCGGGCCGCCTTTGGTCACGCGCAGTTTCGCGGTCTGCGTGCCTTCATACG
GGCGGCCTTCGCCTTCGCCTTCAATTTCAAATTCATGGCCGTTCATGCTGCCTTCCATGTGCACTTTAAA
GCGCATAAATTCTTTAATCACCGCTTCGGTGCTATCCATCTAGTATTTCTCCTCTTTCTCTAGTATGTGT
ACACAACATACGGCCGGAAGCATAAAGTGTAAAGCCTGGGGTGCCTAATGAGTGAGCTAACTCACATTAA
TTGCGTTGCGCTCACTGCCCGCTTTCCAGTCGGGAAACCTGTCGTGCCAGCTGCATTAATGAATCGGCCA
ACGCGCGGGGAGAGGCGGTTTGCGTATTGGGTCTCAGGATCCGGAGGTGAACTGGTGCCGCGCGGCAGCT
CTGGTCCAAATTTTTATGTTCCATTTTCTAATAAAACATAATCTCGAGCACCACCACCACCACCACTGAG
ATCCGGCTGCTAACAAAGCCCGAAAGGAAGCTGAGTTGGCTGCTGCCACCGCTGAGCAATAACTAGCATA
ACCCCTTGGGGCCTCTAAACGGGTCTTGAGGGGTTTTTTGCTGAAAGGAGGAACTATATCCGGATTGGCG
AATGGG
[124 nt withheld, positions 5257-5380]
C
[91 nt withheld, positions 5382-5472]
A
[49 nt withheld, positions 5474-5522]
CCTTTGACGTTGGAGTCCACGTTCTTT
[37 nt withheld, positions 5550-5586]
ACCCTATCTCGGTCTATTCTTTTGATTTATAAGGGATTTTGCCGATTTCGGCCTATTGGTTAAAAAATGA
GCTGATTTAACAAAAATTTAACGCGAATTTTAACAAAATATTAACGCTTACAATTTAGGTGGCACTTTTC
GGGGAAATGTGCGCGGAACCCCTATTTGTTTATTTTTCTAAATACATTCAAATATGTATCCGCTCATGAA
TTAATTCTTAGAAAAACTCATCGAGCATCAAATGAAACTGCAATTTATTCATATCAGGATTATCAATACC
ATATTTTTGAAAAAGCCGTTTCTGTAATGAAGGAGAAAACTCACCGAGGCAGTTCCATAGGATGGCAAGA
TCCTGGTATCGGTCTGCGATTCCGACTCGTCCAACATCAATACAACCTATTAATTTCCCCTCGTCAAAAA
TAAGGTTATCAAGTGAGAAATCACCATGAGTGACGACTGAATCCGGTGAGAATGGCAAAAGTTTATGCAT
TTCTTTCCAGACTTGTTCAACAGGCCAGCCATTACGCTCGTCATCAAAATCACTCGCATCAACCAAACCG
TTATTCATTCGTGATTGCGCCTGAGCGAGACGAAATACGCGATCGCTGTTAAAAGGACAATTACAAACAG
GAATCGAATGCAACCGGCGCAGGAACACTGCCAGCGCATCAACAATATTTTCACCTGAATCAGGATATTC
TTCTAATACCTGGAATGCTGTTTTCCCGGGGATCGCAGTGGTGAGTAACCATGCATCATCAGGAGTACGG
ATAAAATGCTTGATGGTCGGAAGAGGCATAAATTCCGTCAGCCAGTTTAGTCTGACCATCTCATCTGTAA
CATCATTGGCAACGCTACCTTTGCCATGTTTCAGAAACAACTCTGGCGCATCGGGCTTCCCATACAATCG
ATAGATTGTCGCACCTGATTGCCCGACATTATCGCGAGCCCATTTATACCCATATAAATCAGCATCCATG
TTGGAATTTAATCGCGGCCTAGAGCAAGACGTTTCCCGTTGAATATGGCTCATAACACCCCTTGTATTAC
TGTTTATGTAAGCAGACAGTTTTATTGTTCATGACCAAAATCCCTTAACGTGAGTTTTCGTTCCACTGAG
CGTCAGACCCCGTAGAAAAGATCAAAGGATCTTC
